Addgene plasmid #149169: pGBW-m4046643
Purpose: Yeast Expression plasmid for SARS-CoV-2 nsp8
Depositing lab: Ginkgo Bioworks & Benjie Chen. Depositing organization: Ginkgo Bioworks.
Backbone
  Vector backbone: AmpR; 2u URA3
  Backbone size w/o insert (bp): 4078
  Vector type: Yeast Expression
  Selectable markers: URA3
Growth in bacteria
  Bacterial resistance: Ampicillin, 100 μg/mL
  Growth temperature: 37°C
  Growth strain: DH5alpha
  Copy number: High Copy
Gene/Insert
  Gene/Insert name: SARS-CoV-2 nsp8
  Species: S. cerevisiae (budding yeast); Severe acute respiratory syndrome coronavirus 2
  Insert size (bp): 587
  Mutation: wt
  Entrez Gene: ORF1ab (a.k.a. GU280_gp01)
  Promoter: pGAL1
  Cloning method: Unknown
Resource information
  A portion of this plasmid was derived from a plasmid made by: GinkgoBioworks
Depositor comments: NCBI Reference Sequence: YP_009725304.1. Created by gene synthesis with Not1 site. NGS used for QC was performed by Ginkgo and may not fully cover the entire plasmid.
How to cite: pGBW-m4046643 was a gift from Ginkgo Bioworks & Benjie Chen (Addgene plasmid # 149169 ; http://n2t.net/addgene:149169 ; RRID:Addgene_149169)
