[The description below was written by a language model from this plasmid's Addgene catalogue record and pLannotate feature annotations shown in this document.]
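Description:
pGBW-m4046643 is an episomal yeast expression plasmid for producing SARS-CoV-2 non-structural protein 8 (nsp8) in Saccharomyces cerevisiae. It is a shuttle vector. In E. coli it replicates from a high-copy ColE1/pUC-type origin and is selected with ampicillin through a β-lactamase gene that the annotation places downstream of a cat promoter. In yeast it is maintained by the 2μ origin, which gives multicopy episomal replication, and selected by URA3 complementation of uracil auxotrophy. URA3 also allows counterselection with 5-FOA. The bacterial modules are flanked by short phage T3Te and T7Te terminators and a tonB terminator, which presumably insulate them from read-through transcription. A short rop annotation lies next to AmpR, although the catalogue lists the plasmid as high copy.

The payload is a wild-type nsp8 coding sequence of roughly 590 bp, made by gene synthesis with a NotI site. It corresponds to the mature nsp8 cleavage product of the ORF1ab polyprotein. The listing of budding yeast alongside the virus as species may reflect codon optimisation, but the record does not say so. The insert sits between the GAL1 promoter and a CYC1 terminator fragment, so expression is Gal4-regulated and inducible with galactose. No epitope or purification tags are annotated. The automated annotation identifies the ORF only as a fragment of the replicase polyprotein 1a, and the accompanying functional text concerns nsp10, which is a generic database note rather than a description of this insert. The depositor cautions that the sequencing used for quality control may not cover the whole plasmid. The construct is suited to inducible expression of nsp8 in yeast, though the record does not state a more specific use.
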