Features (pLannotate 1.2.2; 13 found; start..end, strand, type, name):
     25..466     +  promoter       GAL1 promoter: S. cerevisiae GAL1; inducible promoter, regulated by Gal4
    481..1068    +  CDS            R1A_SARS2 (fragment): Experimental evidence at protein level: Swiss-Prot protein existence level 1. [Non-structural protein 10]: Plays a pivotal role in viral transcription by stimulating both nsp14 3'-5' exoribonuclease and nsp16 2'-O-methyltransferase activities. Therefore plays an essential role in viral mRNAs cap methylation. From Severe acute respiratory syndrome coronavirus 2 (2019-nCoV) (SARS-CoV-2).
   1097..1269    +  terminator     CYC1 terminator (fragment): S. cerevisiae CYC1; transcription terminator for CYC1
   1305..1481    +  promoter       URA3 promoter (fragment): S. cerevisiae URA3
   1482..2285    +  CDS            URA3: orotidine-5'-phosphate decarboxylase, required for uracil biosynthesis; S. cerevisiae URA3; yeast auxotrophic marker, counterselectable with 5-fluoroorotic acid (5-FOA)
   2368..3350    -  rep_origin     2μ ori: yeast 2μ plasmid origin of replication
   3428..3457    +  terminator     T3Te terminator: phage T3 early transcription terminator
   3479..4066    +  rep_origin     ori: high-copy-number ColE1/pMB1/pBR322/pUC origin of replication
   4078..4105    -  terminator     T7Te terminator: phage T7 early transcription terminator
   4129..4320    -  CDS            rop: Rop protein, which maintains plasmids at low copy number; rop
   4321..5181    -  CDS            AmpR: β-lactamase; bla; confers resistance to ampicillin, carbenicillin, and related antibiotics
   5182..5284    -  promoter       cat promoter: promoter of the E. coli cat gene encoding chloramphenicol acetyltransferase
   5285..5316    -  terminator     tonB terminator: bidirectional E. coli tonB-P14 transcription terminator
>Addgene plasmid #149169 | pGBW-m4046643 | depositor full sequence | sequence record 291622 | Full Sequence
GCGGCCGCTTGCTATATTGAAGTACGGATTAGAAGCCGCCGAGCGGGCGACAGCCCTCCGACGGAAGACT
CTCCTCCGTGCGTCCTCGTCTTCACCGGTCGCGTTCCTGAAACGCAGATGTGCCTCGCGCCGCACTGCTC
CGAACAATAAAGATTCTACAATACTAGCTTTTATGGTTATGAAGAGGAAAAATTGGCAGTAACCTGGCCC
CACAAACCTTCAAATTAACGAATCAAATTAACAACCATAGGATGATAATGCGATTAGTTTTTTAGCCTTA
TTTCTGGGGTAATTAATCAGCGAAGCGATGATTTTTGATCTATTAACAGATATATAAATGGAAAAGCTGC
ATAACCACTTTAACTAATACTTTCAACATTTTCAGTTTGTATTACTTCTTATTCAAATGTCATAAAAGTA
TCAACAAAAAATTGTTAATATACCTCTATACTTTAACGTCAAGGAGAAAAAACTATAATGATAGCCTCAG
AGTTTAGTTCCCTTCCATCATATGCAGCTTTTGCTACTGCTCAAGAAGCTTATGAGCAGGCTGTTGCTAA
TGGTGATTCTGAAGTTGTTCTTAAAAAGTTGAAGAAGTCTTTGAATGTGGCTAAATCTGAATTTGACCGT
GATGCAGCCATGCAACGTAAGTTGGAAAAGATGGCTGATCAAGCTATGACCCAAATGTATAAACAGGCTA
GATCTGAGGACAAGAGGGCAAAAGTTACTAGTGCTATGCAGACAATGCTTTTCACTATGCTTAGAAAGTT
GGATAATGATGCACTCAACAACATTATCAACAATGCAAGAGATGGTTGTGTTCCCTTGAACATAATACCT
CTTACAACAGCAGCCAAACTAATGGTTGTCATACCAGACTATAACACATATAAAAATACGTGTGATGGTA
CAACATTTACTTATGCATCAGCATTGTGGGAAATCCAACAGGTTGTAGATGCAGATAGTAAAATTGTTCA
ACTTAGTGAAATTAGTATGGACAATTCACCTAATTTAGCATGGCCTCTTATTGTAACAGCTTTAAGGGCC
AATTCTGCTGTCAAATTATAAACAGGCCCCTTTTCCTTTGTCGATATCATGTAATTAGTTATGTCACGCT
TACATTCACGCCCTCCTCCCACATCCGCTCTAACCGAAAAGGAAGGAGTTAGACAACCTGAAGTCTAGGT
CCCTATTTATTTTTTTTAATAGTTATGTTAGTATTAAGAACGTTATTTATATTTCAAATTTTTCTTTTTT
TTCTGTACAAAGCGGCCGCCGAACCACTAGTGCACTGCAGTACACGGTTTCCTTGAAATTTTTTTGATTC
GGTAATCTCCGAACAGAAGGAAGAACGAAGGAAGGAGCACAGACTTAGATTGGTATATATACGCATATGT
AGTGTTGAAGAAACATGAAATTGCCCAGTATTCTTAACCCAACTGCACAGAACAAAAACGTGCAGGAAAC
GAAGATAAATCATGTCGAAAGCTACATATAAGGAACGTGCTGCTACTCATCCTAGTCCTGTTGCTGCCAA
GCTATTTAATATCATGCACGAAAAGCAAACAAACTTGTGTGCTTCATTGGATGTTCGTACCACCAAGGAA
TTACTGGAGTTAGTTGAAGCATTAGGTCCCAAAATTTGTTTACTAAAAACACATGTGGATATCTTGACTG
ATTTTTCCATGGAGGGCACAGTTAAGCCGCTAAAGGCATTATCCGCCAAGTACAATTTTTTACTCTTCGA
GGACAGAAAATTTGCTGACATTGGTAATACAGTCAAATTGCAGTACTCTGCGGGTGTATACAGAATAGCA
GAATGGGCAGACATTACGAATGCACACGGTGTGGTGGGCCCAGGTATTGTTAGCGGTTTGAAGCAGGCGG
CAGAAGAAGTAACAAAGGAACCTAGAGGCCTTTTGATGTTAGCAGAATTGTCATGCAAGGGCTCCCTATC
TACTGGAGAATATACTAAGGGTACTGTTGACATTGCGAAGAGCGACAAAGATTTTGTTATCGGCTTTATT
GCTCAAAGAGACATGGGTGGAAGAGATGAAGGTTACGATTGGTTGATTATGACACCCGGTGTGGGTTTAG
ATGACAAGGGAGATGCATTGGGTCAACAGTATAGAACCGTGGATGATGTGGTTTCTACAGGATCTGACAT
TATTATTGTTGGAAGAGGACTATTTGCAAAGGGAAGGGATGCTAAGGTAGAGGGTGAACGTTACAGAAAA
GCAGGCTGGGAAGCATATTTGAGAAGATGCGGCCAGCAAAACTAAAAAACTGTATTATAAGTAAATGCAT
GTATACTAAACTCACAAATTAGAGCTTCAATTTAATTATATCAGTTATTACCCGAGTAACGAAGCATCTG
TGCTTCATTTTGTAGAACAAAAATGCAACGCGAGAGCGCTAATTTTTCAAACAAAGAATCTGAGCTGCAT
TTTTACAGAACAGAAATGCAACGCGAAAGCGCTATTTTACCAACGAAGAATCTGTGCTTCATTTTTGTAA
AACAAAAATGCAACGCGAGAGCGCTAATTTTTCAAACAAAGAATCTGAGCTGCATTTTTACAGAACAGAA
ATGCAACGCGAGAGCGCTATTTTACCAACAAAGAATCTATACTTCTTTTTTGTTCTACAAAAATGCATCC
CGAGAGCGCTATTTTTCTAACAAAGCATCTTAGATTACTTTTTTTCTCCTTTGTGCGCTCTATAATGCAG
TCTCTTGATAACTTTTTGCACTGTAGGTCCGTTAAGGTTAGAAGAAGGCTACTTTGGTGTCTATTTTCTC
TTCCATAAAAAAAGCCTGACTCCACTTCCCGCGTTTACTGATTACTAGCGAAGCTGCGGGTGCATTTTTT
CAAGATAAAGGCATCCCCGATTATATTCTATACCGATGTGGATTGCGCATACTTTGTGAACAGAAAGTGA
TAGCGTTGATGATTCTTCATTGGTCAGAAAATTATGAACGGTTTCTTCTATTTTGTCTCTATATACTACG
TATAGGAAATGTTTACATTTTCGTATTGTTTTCGATTCACTCTATGAATAGTTCTTACTACAATTTTTTT
GTCTAAAGAGTAATACTAGAGATAAACATAAAAAATGTAGAGGTCGAGTTTAGATGCAAGTTCAAGGAGC
GAAAGGTGGATGGGTAGGTTATATAGGGATATAGCACAGAGATATATAGCAAAGAGATACTTTTGAGCAA
TGTTTGTGGAAGCGGTATTCGCAATATTTTAGTAGCTCGTTACAGTCCGGTGCGTTTTTGGTTTTTTGAA
AGTGCGTCATCAGAGCGCTTTTGGTTTTCAAAAGCGCTCTGAAGTTCCTATACTTTCTAGCTAGAGAATA
GGAACTTCCCGAGCGGCCGCGTGTTACAAGCTTGACTCCAGCGTAACTGGACTGCAATCAACTCACTGGC
TCACCTTCACGGGTGGGCCTTTCTTCGGTAGAAAATCAAAGGATCTTCTTGAGATCCTTTTTTTCTGCGC
GTAATCTGCTGCTTGCAAACAAAAAAACCACCGCTACCAGCGGTGGTTTGTTTGCCGGATCAAGAGCTAC
CAACTCTTTTTCCGAGGTAACTGGCTTCAGCAGAGCGCAGATACCAAATACTGTTCTTCTAGTGTAGCCG
TAGTTAGGCCACCACTTCAAGAACTCTGTAGCACCGCCTACATACCTCGCTCTGCTAATCCTGTTACCAG
TGGCTGCTGCCAGTGGCGATAAGTCGTGTCTTACCGGGTTGGACTCAAGACGATAGTTACCGGATAAGGC
GCAGCGGTCGGGCTGAACGGGGGGTTCGTGCACACAGCCCAGCTTGGAGCGAACGACCTACACCGAACTG
AGATACCTACAGCGTGAGCTATGAGAAAGCGCCACGCTTCCCGAAGGGAGAAAGGCGGACAGGTATCCGG
TAAGCGGCAGGGTCGGAACAGGAGAGCGCACGAGGGAGCTTCCAGGGGTAAACGCCTGGTATCTTTATAG
TCCTGTCGGGTTTCGCCACCTCTGACTTGAGCATCGATTTTTGTGATGCTCGTCAGGGGGGCGGAGCCTA
TGGAAAAACGCCAGCAACGCAGAAAGGCCCACCCGAAGGTGAGCCAGGTGATTACATTTGGGCCCTCATC
AGAGGTTTTCACCGTCATCACCGAAACGCGCGAGGCAGCTGCGGTAAAGCTCATCAGCGTGGTCGTGAAG
CGATTCACAGATGTCTGCCTGTTCATCCGCGTCCAGCTCGTTGAGTTTCTCCAGAAGCGTTAATGTCTGG
CTTCTGATAAAGCGGGCCATGTTAAGGGCGGTTTTTTCCTGTTTGGTCACTTACCAATGCTTAATCAGTG
AGGCACCTATCTCAGCGATCTGTCTATTTCGTTCATCCATAGTTGCCTGACTCCCCGTCGTGTAGATAAC
TACGATGCGGGAGGGCTTACCATCTGGCCCCAGTGCTGCAATGATACCGCGAGACCCACGCTCACCGGCT
CCAGATTTATCAGCAATAAACCAGCCAGCCGGGAGGGCCGAGCGCAGAAGTGATCCTGCAACTTTATCCG
CCTCCATCCAGTCTATTAATTGTTGCCGGGAAGCTAGAGTAAGTAGTTCGCCAGTTAATAGTTTGCGCAA
CGTTGTTGCCATTGCTACAGGCATCGTGGTGTCACGCTCGTCGTTTGGTATGGCTTCATTCAGCTCCGGT
TCCCAACGATCAAGGCGAGTTACATGATCCCCCATGTTGTGCAAAAAAGCGGTTAGCTCCTTCGGTCCTC
CGATCGTTGCCAGAAGTAAGTTGGCCGCAGTGTTATCACTCATGGTTATGGCAGCACTGCATAATTCTCT
TACTGTCATGCCATCCGTGAGATGCTTTTCTGTGACTGGTGAGTACTCAACCAAGTCATTCTGAGAATAG
TGTATGCGGCGACCGAGTTGCTCTTGCCCGGCGTCAATACGGGATAATACCGCGCCACATAGCAGAACTT
TAAAAGTGCTCATCATTGGAAAACGTTCTTCGGGGCGTAAACTCTCAAGGATCTTACCGCTGTTGAGATC
CAGTTCGATGTAACCCACTCGTGCACCCAACTGATCTTCAGCATCTTTTACTTTCACCAGCGTTTCTGGG
TGAGCAAAAACAGGAAGGCAAAATGCCGCAAAAAAGGGAATAAGGGCGACACGGAAATGTTGAATACTCA
TTTTAGCTTCCTTAGCTCCTGAAAATCTCGATAACTCAAAAAATACGCCCGGTAGTGATCTTATTTCATT
ATGGTGAAAGTTGGAACCTCTTACGTGCCGATCAAGTCAAAAGCCTCCGGTCGGAGGCTTTTGACTTTCT
GCTATGGAGGTCAGGTATGATTTAAATGGTCAGTTAGA
