Features (pLannotate 1.2.2; 13 found; start..end, strand, type, name):
     25..466     +  promoter       GAL1 promoter: S. cerevisiae GAL1; inducible promoter, regulated by Gal4
    481..1068    +  CDS            R1A_SARS2 (fragment): Experimental evidence at protein level: Swiss-Prot protein existence level 1. [Non-structural protein 10]: Plays a pivotal role in viral transcription by stimulating both nsp14 3'-5' exoribonuclease and nsp16 2'-O-methyltransferase activities. Therefore plays an essential role in viral mRNAs cap methylation. From Severe acute respiratory syndrome coronavirus 2 (2019-nCoV) (SARS-CoV-2).
   1097..1269    +  terminator     CYC1 terminator (fragment): S. cerevisiae CYC1; transcription terminator for CYC1
   1305..1481    +  promoter       URA3 promoter (fragment): S. cerevisiae URA3
   1482..2285    +  CDS            URA3: orotidine-5'-phosphate decarboxylase, required for uracil biosynthesis; S. cerevisiae URA3; yeast auxotrophic marker, counterselectable with 5-fluoroorotic acid (5-FOA)
   2368..3350    -  rep_origin     2μ ori: yeast 2μ plasmid origin of replication
   3428..3457    +  terminator     T3Te terminator: phage T3 early transcription terminator
   3479..4066    +  rep_origin     ori: high-copy-number ColE1/pMB1/pBR322/pUC origin of replication
   4078..4105    -  terminator     T7Te terminator: phage T7 early transcription terminator
   4129..4320    -  CDS            rop: Rop protein, which maintains plasmids at low copy number; rop
   4321..5181    -  CDS            AmpR: β-lactamase; bla; confers resistance to ampicillin, carbenicillin, and related antibiotics
   5182..5284    -  promoter       cat promoter: promoter of the E. coli cat gene encoding chloramphenicol acetyltransferase
   5285..5316    -  terminator     tonB terminator: bidirectional E. coli tonB-P14 transcription terminator
>Addgene plasmid #149169 | pGBW-m4046643 | addgene full sequence | sequence record 298292 | Ginkgo NGS Result
GCGGCCGCTTGCTATATTGAAGTACGGATTAGAAGCCGCCGAGCGGGCGACAGCCCTCCGACGGAAGACT
CTCCTCCGTGCGTCCTCGTCTTCACCGGTCGCGTTCCTGAAACGCAGATGTGCCTCGCGCCGCACTGCTC
CGAACAATAAAGATTCTACAATACTAGCTTTTATGGTTATGAAGAGGAAAAATTGGCAGTAACCTGGCCC
CACAAACCTTCAAATTAACGAATCAAATTAACAACCATAGGATGATAATGCGATTAGTTTTTTAGCCTTA
TTTCTGGGGTAATTAATCAGCGAAGCGATGATTTTTGATCTATTAACAGATATATAAATGGAAAAGCTGC
ATAACCACTTTAACTAATACTTTCAACATTTTCAGTTTGTATTACTTCTTATTCAAATGTCATAAAAGTA
TCAACAAAAAATTGTTAATATACCTCTATACTTTAACGTCAAGGAGAAAAAACTATAATGATAGCCTCAG
AGTTTAGTTCCCTTCCATCATATGCAGCTTTTGCTACTGCTCAAGAAGCTTATGAGCAGGCTGTTGCTAA
TGGTGATTCTGAAGTTGTTCTTAAAAAGTTGAAGAAGTCTTTGAATGTGGCTAAATCTGAATTTGACCGT
GATGCAGCCATGCAACGTAAGTTGGAAAAGATGGCTGATCAAGCTATGACCCAAATGTATAAACAGGCTA
GATCTGAGGACAAGAGGGCAAAAGTTACTAGTGCTATGCAGACAATGCTTTTCACTATGCTTAGAAAGTT
GGATAATGATGCACTCAACAACATTATCAACAATGCAAGAGATGGTTGTGTTCCCTTGAACATAATACCT
CTTACAACAGCAGCCAAACTAATGGTTGTCATACCAGACTATAACACATATAAAAATACGTGTGATGGTA
CAACATTTACTTATGCATCAGCATTGTGGGAAATCCAACAGGTTGTAGATGCAGATAGTAAAATTGTTCA
ACTTAGTGAAATTAGTATGGACAATTCACCTAATTTAGCATGGCCTCTTATTGTAACAGCTTTAAGGGCC
AATTCTGCTGTCAAATTATAAACAGGCCCCTTTTCCTTTGTCGATATCATGTAATTAGTTATGTCACGCT
TACATTCACGCCCTCCTCCCACATCCGCTCTAACCGAAAAGGAAGGAGTTAGACAACCTGAAGTCTAGGT
CCCTATTTATTTTTTTTAATAGTTATGTTAGTATTAAGAACGTTATTTATATTTCAAATTTTTCTTTTTT
TTCTGTACAAAGCGGCCGCCGAACCACTAGTGCACTGCAGTACACGGTTTCCTTGAAATTTTTTTGATTC
GGTAATCTCCGAACAGAAGGAAGAACGAAGGAAGGAGCACAGACTTAGATTGGTATATATACGCATATGT
AGTGTTGAAGAAACATGAAATTGCCCAGTATTCTTAACCCAACTGCACAGAACAAAAACGTGCAGGAAAC
GAAGATAAATCATGTCGAAAGCTACATATAAGGAACGTGCTGCTACTCATCCTAGTCCTGTTGCTGCCAA
GCTATTTAATATCATGCACGAAAAGCAAACAAACTTGTGTGCTTCATTGGATGTTCGTACCACCAAGGAA
TTACTGGAGTTAGTTGAAGCATTAGGTCCCAAAATTTGTTTACTAAAAACACATGTGGATATCTTGACTG
ATTTTTCCATGGAGGGCACAGTTAAGCCGCTAAAGGCATTATCCGCCAAGTACAATTTTTTACTCTTCGA
GGACAGAAAATTTGCTGACATTGGTAATACAGTCAAATTGCAGTACTCTGCGGGTGTATACAGAATAGCA
GAATGGGCAGACATTACGAATGCACACGGTGTGGTGGGCCCAGGTATTGTTAGCGGTTTGAAGCAGGCGG
CAGAAGAAGTAACAAAGGAACCTAGAGGCCTTTTGATGTTAGCAGAATTGTCATGCAAGGGCTCCCTATC
TACTGGAGAATATACTAAGGGTACTGTTGACATTGCGAAGAGCGACAAAGATTTTGTTATCGGCTTTATT
GCTCAAAGAGACATGGGTGGAAGAGATGAAGGTTACGATTGGTTGATTATGACACCCGGTGTGGGTTTAG
ATGACAAGGGAGATGCATTGGGTCAACAGTATAGAACCGTGGATGATGTGGTTTCTACAGGATCTGACAT
TATTATTGTTGGAAGAGGACTATTTGCAAAGGGAAGGGATGCTAAGGTAGAGGGTGAACGTTACAGAAAA
GCAGGCTGGGAAGCATATTTGAGAAGATGCGGCCAGCAAAACTAAAAAACTGTATTATAAGTAAATGCAT
GTATACTAAACTCACAAATTAGAGCTTCAATTTAATTATATCAGTTATTACCCGAGTAACGAAGCATCTG
TGCTTCATTTTGTAGAACAAAAATGCAACGCGAGAGCGCTAATTTTTCAAACAAAGAATCTGAGCTGCAT
TTTTACAGAACAGAAATGCAACGCGAAAGCGCTATTTTACCAACGAAGAATCTGTGCTTCATTTTTGTAA
AACAAAAATGCAACGCGAGAGCGCTAATTTTTCAAACAAAGAATCTGAGCTGCATTTTTACAGAACAGAA
ATGCAACGCGAGAGCGCTATTTTACCAACAAAGAATCTATACTTCTTTTTTGTTCTACAAAAATGCATCC
CGAGAGCGCTATTTTTCTAACAAAGCATCTTAGATTACTTTTTTTCTCCTTTGTGCGCTCTATAATGCAG
TCTCTTGATAACTTTTTGCACTGTAGGTCCGTTAAGGTTAGAAGAAGGCTACTTTGGTGTCTATTTTCTC
TTCCATAAAAAAAGCCNNNNNNCACTTCCCGCGTTTACTGATTACTAGCGAAGCTGCGGGTGCATTTTTT
CAAGATAAAGGCATCCCCGATTATATTCTATACCGATGTGGATTGCGCATACTTTGTGAACAGAAAGTGA
TAGCGTTGATGATTCTTCATTGGTCAGAAAATTATGAACGGTTTCTTCTATTTTGTCTCTATATACTACG
TATAGGAAATGTTTACATTTTCGTATTGTTTTCGATTCACTCTATGAATAGTTCTTACTACAATTTTTTT
GTCTAAAGAGTAATACTAGAGATAAACATAAAAAATGTAGAGGTCGAGTTTAGATGCAAGTTCAAGGAGC
GAAAGGTGGATGGGTAGGTTATATAGGGATATAGCACAGAGATATATAGCAAAGAGATACTTTTGAGCAA
TGTTTGTGGAAGCGGTATTCGCAATATTTTAGTAGCTCGTTACAGTCCGGTGCGTTTTTGGTTTTTTGAA
AGTGCGTCATCAGAGCGCTTTTGGTTTTCAAAAGCGCTCTGAAGTTCCTATACTTTCTAGCTAGAGAATA
GGAACTTCCCGAGCGGCCGCGTGTTACAAGCTTGACTCCAGCGTAACTGGACTGCAATCAACTCACTGGC
TCACCTTCACGGGTGGGCCTTTCTTCGGTAGAAAATCAAAGGATCTTCTTGAGATCCTTTTTTTCTGCGC
GTAATCTGCTGCTTGCAAACAAAAAAACCACCGCTACCAGCGGTGGTTTGTTTGCCGGATCAAGAGCTAC
CAACTCTTTTTCCGAGGTAACTGGCTTCAGCAGAGCGCAGATACCAAATACTGTTCTTCTAGTGTAGCCG
TAGTTAGGCCACCACTTCAAGAACTCTGTAGCACCGCCTACATACCTCGCTCTGCTAATCCTGTTACCAG
TGGCTGCTGCCAGTGGCGATAAGTCGTGTCTTACCGGGTTGGACTCAAGACGATAGTTACCGGATAAGGC
GCAGCGGTCGGGCTGAACGGGGGGTTCGTGCACACAGCCCAGCTTGGAGCGAACGACCTACACCGAACTG
AGATACCTACAGCGTGAGCTATGAGAAAGCGCCACGCTTCCCGAAGGGAGAAAGGCGGACAGGTATCCGG
TAAGCGGCAGGGTCGGAACAGGAGAGCGCACGAGGGAGCTTCCAGGGGTAAACGCCTGGTATCTTTATAG
TCCTGTCGGGTTTCGCCACCTCTGACTTGAGCATCGATTTTTGTGATGCTCGTCAGGGGGGCGGAGCCTA
TGGAAAAACGCCAGCAACGCAGAAAGGCCCACCCGAAGGTGAGCCAGGTGATTACATTTGGGCCCTCATC
AGAGGTTTTCACCGTCATCACCGAAACGCGCGAGGCAGCTGCGGTAAAGCTCATCAGCGTGGTCGTGAAG
CGATTCACAGATGTCTGCCTGTTCATCCGCGTCCAGCTCGTTGAGTTTCTCCAGAAGCGTTAATGTCTGG
CTTCTGATAAAGCGGGCCATGTTAAGGGCGGTTTTTTCCTGTTTGGTCACTTACCAATGCTTAATCAGTG
AGGCACCTATCTCAGCGATCTGTCTATTTCGTTCATCCATAGTTGCCTGACTCCCCGTCGTGTAGATAAC
TACGATGCGGGAGGGCTTACCATCTGGCCCCAGTGCTGCAATGATACCGCGAGACCCACGCTCACCGGCT
CCAGATTTATCAGCAATAAACCAGCCAGCCGGGAGGGCCGAGCGCAGAAGTGATCCTGCAACTTTATCCG
CCTCCATCCAGTCTATTAATTGTTGCCGGGAAGCTAGAGTAAGTAGTTCGCCAGTTAATAGTTTGCGCAA
CGTTGTTGCCATTGCTACAGGCATCGTGGTGTCACGCTCGTCGTTTGGTATGGCTTCATTCAGCTCCGGT
TCCCAACGATCAAGGCGAGTTACATGATCCCCCATGTTGTGCAAAAAAGCGGTTAGCTCCTTCGGTCCTC
CGATCGTTGCCAGAAGTAAGTTGGCCGCAGTGTTATCACTCATGGTTATGGCAGCACTGCATAATTCTCT
TACTGTCATGCCATCCGTGAGATGCTTTTCTGTGACTGGTGAGTACTCAACCAAGTCATTCTGAGAATAG
TGTATGCGGCGACCGAGTTGCTCTTGCCCGGCGTCAATACGGGATAATACCGCGCCACATAGCAGAACTT
TAAAAGTGCTCATCATTGGAAAACGTTCTTCGGGGCGTAAACTCTCAAGGATCTTACCGCTGTTGAGATC
CAGTTCGATGTAACCCACTCGTGCACCCAACTGATCTTCAGCATCTTTTACTTTCACCAGCGTTTCTGGG
TGAGCAAAAACAGGAAGGCAAAATGCCGCAAAAAAGGGAATAAGGGCGACACGGAAATGTTGAATACTCA
TTTTAGCTTCCTTAGCTCCTGAAAATCTCGATAACTCAAAAAATACGCCCGGTAGTGATCTTATTTCATT
ATGGTGAAAGTTGGAACCTCTTACGTGCCGATCAAGTCAAAAGCCTCCGGTCGGAGGCTTTTGACTTTCT
GCTATGGAGGTCAGGTATGATTTAAATGGTCAGTTAGA
